Addgene plasmid #229748: pTYB1-MBD1∆CxxC3 pc4783
Purpose: Bacterial expression vector of MBD1 with a deletion of CXXC3 domain. C-terminal tagged to the intein.
Depositing lab: Cristina Cardoso. Depositing organization: Technische Universitaet Darmstadt. Publication: Heterochromatome wide analyses reveal MBD2 as a phase separation scaffold for heterochromatin compartmentalization and composition. Zhang H, Ugur E, Hake C, Romero H, Arroyo M, Mahmoud M, Lermyte F, Leonhardt H, Cardoso MC. Nucleic Acids Res. 2025 Nov 26;53(22):gkaf1380. doi: 10.1093/nar/gkaf1380. PubMed 41416523.
Backbone
  Vector backbone: pTYB1
  Backbone manufacturer: NEB
  Total vector size (bp): 8905
  Vector type: Bacterial Expression
Growth in bacteria
  Bacterial resistance: Ampicillin, 100 μg/mL
  Growth temperature: 37°C
  Growth strain: DH5alpha
  Copy number: Unknown
Gene/Insert
  Gene/Insert name: MBD1
  Species: M. musculus (mouse)
  Insert size (bp): 1740
  Mutation: MBD1 lacking the third CXXC domain
  Entrez Gene: Mbd1 (a.k.a. Cxxc3, PCM1)
  Promoter: T7
  Tag / fusion protein: Intein (C terminal on insert)
  Cloning method: Other
  Sequencing primers: 5′ TAATACGACTCACTATAGGG
Terms and licenses: Academic/Nonprofit Terms; Industry Terms: Not Available to Industry
How to cite: pTYB1-MBD1∆CxxC3 pc4783 was a gift from Cristina Cardoso (Addgene plasmid # 229748 ; http://n2t.net/addgene:229748 ; RRID:Addgene_229748)
