[The description below was written by a language model from this plasmid's Addgene catalogue record and pLannotate feature annotations shown in this document.]
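Description:
pTYB1-MBD1∆CxxC3 pc4783 is a bacterial expression plasmid built on the pTYB1 backbone, designed to produce mouse MBD1 lacking its third CXXC domain as a fusion to a self-cleaving intein. The roughly 1.7 kb Mbd1 coding sequence sits downstream of a T7 promoter, a lac operator and the strong phage T7 gene 10 ribosome binding site. It runs into the Saccharomyces cerevisiae VMA1 intein (annotated as 5' and modified 3' regions), followed by the Bacillus circulans chitin binding domain and a T7 terminator. A plasmid-borne lacI gene supplies lac repressor, so transcription is held off until IPTG is added in a host that provides T7 RNA polymerase. Five tandem copies of the rrnB T1 terminator lie upstream of the T7 promoter, which should limit read-through transcription into the expression cassette.

In this arrangement, the chitin binding domain allows the fusion to be captured on chitin resin. Thiol-induced cleavage by the intein then releases MBD1 without a residual affinity tag. The plasmid is propagated in E. coli under ampicillin selection (β-lactamase) using a ColE1/pMB1-type origin accompanied by rop, which keeps copy number lower. An M13 phage origin is also present, along with remnant fragments of bom, mbeC and the tetracycline resistance gene carried over from the parental backbone. MBD1 is a methyl-CpG-binding transcriptional repressor, and this deletion variant is presumably meant to yield purified recombinant protein for testing what the CXXC3 domain contributes, in the context of the depositors' heterochromatin phase-separation work. The sequenced record is 9,190 nt, somewhat larger than the 8,905 bp listed in the catalogue entry.
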