Features (pLannotate 1.2.2; 26 found; start..end, strand, type, name):
      4..1743    +  CDS            Mbd1 (fragment): MBD1_MOUSE - Experimental evidence at protein level: Swiss-Prot protein existence level 1. Transcriptional repressor that binds CpG islands in promoters where the DNA is methylated at position 5 of cytosine within CpG dinucleotides. Binding is abolished by the presence of 7-mG that is produced by DNA damage by methylmethanesulfonate (MMS). Acts as transcriptional repressor and plays a role in gene silencing by recruiting ATF7IP, which in turn recruits factors such as the histone methyltransferase SETDB1. Probably forms a complex with SETDB1 and ATF7IP that represses transcription and couples D
   1765..2583    +  CDS            Sce VMA intein 5' region: 5' region of the intein from the yeast Vma1 subunit of the vacuolar ATPase (Chong et al., 1998); Saccharomyces cerevisiae VMA1
   2586..3116    +  CDS            Sce VMA intein 3' region: modified 3' region of the intein from the yeast Vma1 subunit of the vacuolar ATPase (Chong et al., 1998); Saccharomyces cerevisiae VMA1; C-terminal cleavage of this intein can be induced by thiols.
   3160..3315    +  CDS            CBD: chitin binding domain from chitinase A1 (Watanabe et al., 1994); Bacillus circulans chiA
   3337..3386    +  CDS            SET1 (fragment): solubility-enhancement tag derived from T7 phage gene 10B
   3394..3441    +  terminator     T7 terminator: transcription terminator for bacteriophage T7 RNA polymerase
   3501..3605    +  promoter       AmpR promoter: bla
   3606..4466    +  CDS            AmpR: β-lactamase; bla; confers resistance to ampicillin, carbenicillin, and related antibiotics
   4508..5021    -  rep_origin     M13 ori (sequence partly withheld): M13 bacteriophage origin of replication; arrow indicates direction of (+) strand synthesis
   5132..5720    +  rep_origin     ori: high-copy-number ColE1/pMB1/pBR322/pUC origin of replication
   5897..5987    -  misc_feature   bom (fragment): basis of mobility region from pBR322
   6089..6280    -  CDS            rop: Rop protein, which maintains plasmids at low copy number; rop
   6321..6431    +  CDS            mbeC (fragment): MBEC_ECOLX - Experimental evidence at protein level: Swiss-Prot protein existence level 1. Required for efficient mobilization of ColE1 plasmid and is thus essential to promote the specific transfer of the plasmid during conjugation. Probably functions by inducing DNA bending, helping the MbeA relaxase to melt the DNA around the nic site and cleave the phosphodiester bond. Binds specifically double-stranded DNA (dsDNA) containing the ColE1 oriT but does not recognize the inverted repeat (IR). From Escherichia coli.
   6466..6788    -  CDS            TcR (fragment): tetracycline efflux protein; tet; confers resistance to tetracycline
   6803..6824    -  protein_bind   CAP binding site: CAP binding activates transcription in the presence of cAMP. E. coli catabolite activator protein
   6837..7919    -  CDS            lacI: lac repressor; lacI; The lac repressor binds to the lac operator to inhibit transcription in E. coli. This inhibition can be relieved by adding lactose or isopropyl-β-D-thiogalactopyranoside (IPTG).
   7920..7997    -  promoter       lacI promoter: lacI
   8005..8098    -  CDS            TcR (fragment): tetracycline efflux protein; tet; confers resistance to tetracycline
   8150..8236    +  terminator     rrnB T1 terminator: Escherichia coli rrnB; transcription terminator T1 from the E. coli rrnB gene
   8333..8419    +  terminator     rrnB T1 terminator: Escherichia coli rrnB; transcription terminator T1 from the E. coli rrnB gene
   8516..8602    +  terminator     rrnB T1 terminator: Escherichia coli rrnB; transcription terminator T1 from the E. coli rrnB gene
   8699..8785    +  terminator     rrnB T1 terminator: Escherichia coli rrnB; transcription terminator T1 from the E. coli rrnB gene
   8882..8968    +  terminator     rrnB T1 terminator: Escherichia coli rrnB; transcription terminator T1 from the E. coli rrnB gene
   9103..9121    +  promoter       T7 promoter: promoter for bacteriophage T7 RNA polymerase
   9122..9146    +  protein_bind   lac operator: The lac repressor binds to the lac operator to inhibit transcription in E. coli. This inhibition can be relieved by adding lactose or isopropyl-β-D-thiogalactopyranoside (IPTG). lac repressor encoded by lacI
   9161..9183    +  RBS            RBS: efficient ribosome binding site from bacteriophage T7 gene 10 (Olins and Rangwala, 1989)
>Addgene plasmid #229748 | pTYB1-MBD1∆CxxC3 pc4783 | addgene full sequence | sequence record 459923 | Addgene NGS Result
ATGATGGCTGAGTCCTGGCAGGACTGCCCAGCCCTGGGCCCTGGCTGGAAACGCCGAGAGTCCTTTCGAA
AGTCAGGGGCCTCGTTTGGACGCTCAGACATCTATTACCAGAGCCCCACAGGAGAAAAGATCCGAAGCAA
AGTTGAGCTGACTCGGTACTTGGGCCCTGCATGTGATCTTACCCTGTTTGACTTCAGACAAGGCACCTTA
TGCCATCCCATTCCCAAGACTCATCCCTTGGCTGTCCCCAGCAAGAAGAAAAAGAAGCCTTCTAAACCAG
CCAAGACTAAGAAACAGCAGGTTGGGCTGCAGCGAAGTGAGGTCAGGATAGAGACTCCACAGGGGGAATA
TAAGGCCCCTACTGCCACAGCTCTAGCTTCACTATCTGTGTCTGCATCTGCGTCTTCGTCTGCATCTGCA
TCTGCATCTGCGTCTTCACATGCACCTGTGTGCTGTGAGAATTGTGGAATCCACTTTTCATGGGATGGTG
TCAAAAGGCAGAGACTTAAGACGTTGTGCAAAGATTGTCGAGCACAGAGAATCGCCTTCAACCGCGAACA
GAGAATGTTTAAGCGAGTCGGCTGTGGGGACTGTGCAGCTTGCCTGGTGAAAGAGGACTGTGGGGTGTGC
TCCACCTGTCGCCTGCAACTGCCCAGTGATGTGGCCTCAGGGCTTTACTGCAAGTGTGAGCGGAGACGAT
GCCTGCGGATTATGGAGAAGAGCCGAGGGTGTGGCGTGTGTCGGGGTTGTCAGACCCAAGAGGACTGTGG
CCATTGCTGCATCTGTCTTCGCTCTCCCCGCCCTGGTCTCAAGCGCCAGTGGAGGTGTTTGCAACGGCGC
TGTTTTTGGGGTAAACGTGATTCTAGTAAGAGAGGCTCGAAGGTAGCGTCTCAGCGTCACTCCCAAGCCC
CGCCACTTCCTCCACATCCTGCATCACAGTACACAGAGCCCACAGAGCTGCACATCAGCGACATAGCACC
CACATCACCTGCTGAGTTCATCTATTACTGTGTAGACGAGGACGAGGACGAGCTAAAGCGGCTGCTGCCC
AGTGCTGGGTCAGGGTCTGGGGAGGGAGCAGGATTGCGTCCATATCAGACCCATCAGACCCATCAAAAGA
GGCCTGCTTCTGCTCGACAACTCCAACTGAGCTCTCCCTTAAAGGCCCCTTGGGCTGTGGTCACAGCACC
ACCAGGCCCTGTCCAAGATTCAAGAAAGCAGCAAGCAGGTAGAGGCTCTGTACTGCCCCAGCCTGACACA
GACTTTGTGTTTTTACAAGAGGGTGCCAGCAGTGCCATGCAGATGCCTGGCACTGCTGCAGCTTCCACAG
AAGTCCCAGTACAGGCGGCCCAGTGCTCTGCCCCGAGCTGGGTTGTGGCCTTACCCCAGGTGAAGCAAGA
GACGGCAGATGCTCCAGAGGAGTGGACAGCAGTCACGACCTTCCTGACTTCCTCCACGCTGCAGTCTGGC
TTCCCTAGCAAGGCTGCAGATCCAGACCTTCCACCTGTGAAACAAGAGCCCCCTGGCCCTGAAGAGGATG
GAGAAGAGAAAAAAGATGATGTCTCTGAAACAACCCCAGCAGAGGAGATAGGAGGGGTTGGCACGCCAGT
GATCACGGAGATTTTCAGCCTGGGTGGAACCCGCCTCCGAGATGCAGAAGCCTGGTTGCCAAGGCTACAT
AAACTGTTAGCAGTAAATGAAAAAGAGTATTTTACTGAGCTGCAGTTGAAGGAGGAAGTTTTGGAATTCC
TCGAGGGCTCTTCCTGCTTTGCCAAGGGTACCAATGTTTTAATGGCGGATGGGTCTATTGAATGTATTGA
AAACATTGAGGTTGGTAATAAGGTCATGGGTAAAGATGGCAGACCTCGTGAGGTAATTAAATTGCCCAGA
GGAAGAGAAACTATGTACAGCGTCGTGCAGAAAAGTCAGCACAGAGCCCACAAAAGTGACTCAAGTCGTG
AAGTGCCAGAATTACTCAAGTTTACGTGTAATGCGACCCATGAGTTGGTTGTTAGAACACCTCGTAGTGT
CCGCCGTTTGTCTCGTACCATTAAGGGTGTCGAATATTTTGAAGTTATTACTTTTGAGATGGGCCAAAAG
AAAGCCCCCGACGGTAGAATTGTTGAGCTTGTCAAGGAAGTTTCAAAGAGCTACCCAATATCTGAGGGGC
CTGAGAGAGCCAACGAATTAGTAGAATCCTATAGAAAGGCTTCAAATAAAGCTTATTTTGAGTGGACTAT
TGAGGCCAGAGATCTTTCTCTGTTGGGTTCCCATGTTCGTAAAGCTACCTACCAGACTTACGCTCCAATT
CTTTATGAGAATGACCACTTTTTCGACTACATGCAAAAAAGTAAGTTTCATCTCACCATTGAAGGTCCAA
AAGTACTTGCTTATTTACTTGGTTTATGGATTGGTGATGGATTGTCTGACAGGGCAACTTTTTCGGTTGA
TTCCAGAGATACTTCTTTGATGGAACGTGTTACTGAATATGCTGAAAAGTTGAATTTGTGCGCCGAGTAT
AAGGACAGAAAAGAACCACAAGTTGCCAAAACTGTTAATTTGTACTCTAAAGTTGTCAGAGGTAATGGTA
TTCGCAATAATCTTAATACTGAGAATCCATTATGGGACGCTATTGTTGGCTTAGGATTCTTGAAGGACGG
TGTCAAAAATATTCCTTCTTTCTTGTCTACGGACAATATCGGTACTCGTGAAACATTTCTTGCTGGTCTA
ATTGATTCTGATGGCTATGTTACTGATGAGCATGGTATTAAAGCAACAATAAAGACAATTCATACTTCTG
TCAGAGATGGTTTGGTTTCCCTTGCTCGTTCTTTAGGCTTAGTAGTCTCGGTTAACGCAGAACCTGCTAA
GGTTGACATGAATGTCACCAAACATAAAATTAGTTATGCTATTTATATGTCTGGTGGAGATGTTTTGCTT
AACGTTCTTTCGAAGTGTGCCGGCTCTAAAAAATTCAGGCCTGCTCCCGCCGCTGCTTTTGCACGTGAGT
GCCGCGGATTTTATTTCGAGTTACAAGAATTGAAGGAAGACGATTATTATGGGATTACTTTATCTGATGA
TTCTGATCATCAGTTTTTGCTTGGATCCCAGGTTGTCGTCCATGCATGCGGTGGCCTGACCGGTCTGAAC
TCAGGCCTCACGACAAATCCTGGTGTATCCGCTTGGCAGGTCAACACAGCTTATACTGCGGGACAATTGG
TCACATATAACGGCAAGACGTATAAATGTTTGCAGCCCCACACCTCCTTGGCAGGATGGGAACCATCCAA
CGTTCCTGCCTTGTGGCAGCTTCAATGACTGCAGGAAGGGGATCCGGCTGCTAACAAAGCCCGAAAGGAA
GCTGAGTTGGCTGCTGCCACCGCTGAGCAATAACTAGCATAACCCCTTGGGGCCTCTAAACGGGTCTTGA
GGGGTTTTTTGCTGAAAGGAGGAACTATATCCGGATAACTACGTCAGGTGGCACTTTTCGGGGAAATGTG
CGCGGAACCCCTATTTGTTTATTTTTCTAAATACATTCAAATATGTATCCGCTCATGAGACAATAACCCT
GATAAATGCTTCAATAATATTGAAAAAGGAAGAGTATGAGTATTCAACATTTCCGTGTCGCCCTTATTCC
CTTTTTTGCGGCATTTTGCCTTCCTGTTTTTGCTCACCCAGAAACGCTGGTGAAAGTAAAAGATGCTGAA
GATCAGTTGGGTGCACGAGTGGGTTACATCGAACTGGATCTCAACAGCGGTAAGATCCTTGAGAGTTTTC
GCCCCGAAGAACGTTTCCCAATGATGAGCACTTTTAAAGTTCTGCTATGTGGCGCGGTATTATCCCGTGT
TGACGCCGGGCAAGAGCAACTCGGTCGCCGCATACACTATTCTCAGAATGACTTGGTTGAGTACTCACCA
GTCACAGAAAAGCATCTTACGGATGGCATGACAGTAAGAGAATTATGCAGTGCTGCCATAACCATGAGTG
ATAACACTGCGGCCAACTTACTTCTGACAACGATCGGAGGACCGAAGGAGCTAACCGCTTTTTTGCACAA
CATGGGGGATCATGTAACTCGCCTTGATCGTTGGGAACCGGAGCTGAATGAAGCCATACCAAACGACGAG
CGTGACACCACGATGCCTGTAGCAATGGCAACAACGTTGCGCAAACTATTAACTGGCGAACTACTTACTC
TAGCTTCCCGGCAACAATTAATAGACTGGATGGAGGCGGATAAAGTTGCAGGACCACTTCTGCGCTCGGC
CCTTCCGGCTGGCTGGTTTATTGCTGATAAATCTGGAGCCGGTGAGCGTGGGTCTCGCGGTATCATTGCA
GCACTGGGGCCAGATGGTAAGCCCTCCCGTATCGTAGTTATCTACACGACGGGGAGTCAGGCAACTATGG
ATGAACGAAATAGACAGATCGCTGAGATAGGTGCCTCACTGATTAAGCATTGGTAACTGTCAGACCAAGT
TTACTCATATATACTTTAGATTGATT
[38 nt withheld, positions 4507-4544]
A
[37 nt withheld, positions 4546-4582]
ATTTTGTTAAAATTCGCGTTAAATTTTTGTTAAATCAGCTCATTTTTTAACCAATAGGCCGAAATCGGCA
AAATCCCTTATAAATCAAAAGAATAGCCCGAGATAGGGT
[37 nt withheld, positions 4692-4728]
AAAGAACGTGGACTCCAACGTCAAAGG
[141 nt withheld, positions 4756-4896]
G
[125 nt withheld, positions 4898-5022]
AAAGGATCTAGGTGAAGATCCTTTTTGATAATCTCATGACCAAAATCCCTTAACGTGAGTTTTCGTTCCA
CTGAGCGTCAGACCCCGTAGAAAAGATCAAAGGATCTTCTTGAGATCCTTTTTTTCTGCGCGTAATCTGC
TGCTTGCAAACAAAAAAACCACCGCTACCAGCGGTGGTTTGTTTGCCGGATCAAGAGCTACCAACTCTTT
TTCCGAAGGTAACTGGCTTCAGCAGAGCGCAGATACCAAATACTGTCCTTCTAGTGTAGCCGTAGTTAGG
CCACCACTTCAAGAACTCTGTAGCACCGCCTACATACCTCGCTCTGCTAATCCTGTTACCAGTGGCTGCT
GCCAGTGGCGATAAGTCGTGTCTTACCGGGTTGGACTCAAGACGATAGTTACCGGATAAGGCGCAGCGGT
CGGGCTGAACGGGGGGTTCGTGCACACAGCCCAGCTTGGAGCGAACGACCTACACCGAACTGAGATACCT
ACAGCGTGAGCTATGAGAAAGCGCCACGCTTCCCGAAGGGAGAAAGGCGGACAGGTATCCGGTAAGCGGC
AGGGTCGGAACAGGAGAGCGCACGAGGGAGCTTCCAGGGGGAAACGCCTGGTATCTTTATAGTCCTGTCG
GGTTTCGCCACCTCTGACTTGAGCGTCGATTTTTGTGATGCTCGTCAGGGGGGCGGAGCCTATGGAAAAA
CGCCAGCAACGCGGCCTTTTTACGGTTCCTGGCCTTTTGCTGGCCTTTTGCTCACATGTTCTTTCCTGCG
TTATCCCCTGATTCTGTGGATAACCGTATTACCGCCTTTGAGTGAGCTGATACCGCTCGCCGCAGCCGAA
CGACCGAGCGCAGCGAGTCAGTGAGCGAGGAAGCTATGGTGCACTCTCAGTACAATCTGCTCTGATGCCG
CATAGTTAAGCCAGTATACACTCCGCTATCGCTACGTGACTGGGTCATGGCTGCGCCCCGACACCCGCCA
ACACCCGCTGACGCGCCCTGACGGGCTTGTCTGCTCCCGGCATCCGCTTACAGACAAGCTGTGACCGTCT
CCGGGAGCTGCATGTGTCAGAGGTTTTCACCGTCATCACCGAAACGCGCGAGGCAGCTGCGGTAAAGCTC
ATCAGCGTGGTCGTGCAGCGATTCACAGATGTCTGCCTGTTCATCCGCGTCCAGCTCGTTGAGTTTCTCC
AGAAGCGTTAATGTCTGGCTTCTGATAAAGCGGGCCATGTTAAGGGCGGTTTTTTCCTGTTTGGTCACTG
ATGCCTCCGTGTAAGGGGGATTTCTGTTCATGGGGGTAATGATACCGATGAAACGAGAGAGGATGCTCAC
GATACGGGTTACTGATGATGAACATGCCCGGTTACTGGAACGTTGTGAGGGTAAACAACTGGCGGTATGG
ATGCGGCGGGACCAGAGAAAAATCACTCAGGGTCAATGCCAGCCGAACGCCAGCAAGACGTAGCCCAGCG
CGTCGGCCGCCATGCCGGCGATAATGGCCTGCTTCTCGCCGAAACGTTTGGTGGCGGGACCAGTGACGAA
GGCTTGAGCGAGGGCGTGCAAGATTCCGAATACCGCAAGCGACAGGCCGATCATCGTCGCGCTCCAGCGA
AAGCGGTCCTCGCCGAAAATGACCCAGAGCGCTGCCGGCACCTGTCCTACGAGTTGCATGATAAAGAAGA
CAGTCATAAGTGCGGCGACGATAGTCATGCCCCGCGCCCACCGGAAGGAGCTGACTGGGTTGAAGGCTCT
CAAGGGCATCGGTCGAGATCCCGGTGCCTAATGAGTGAGCTAACTTACATTAATTGCGTTGCGCTCACTG
CCCGCTTTCCAGTCGGGAAACCTGTCGTGCCAGCTGCATTAATGAATCGGCCAACGCGCGGGGAGAGGCG
GTTTGCGTATTGGGCGCCAGGGTGGTTTTTCTTTTCACCAGTGAGACGGGCAACAGCTGATTGCCCTTCA
CCGCCTGGCCCTGAGAGAGTTGCAGCAAGCGGTCCACGCTGGTTTGCCCCAGCAGGCGAAAATCCTGTTT
GATGGTGGTTAACGGCGGGATATAACATGAGCTGTCTTCGGTATCGTCGTATCCCACTACCGAGATATCC
GCACCAACGCGCAGCCCGGACTCGGTAATGGCGCGCATTGCGCCCAGCGCCATCTGATCGTTGGCAACCA
GCATCGCAGTGGGAACGATGCCCTCATTCAGCATTTGCATGGTTTGTTGAAAACCGGACATGGCACTCCA
GTCGCCTTCCCGTTCCGCTATCGGCTGAATTTGATTGCGAGTGAGATATTTATGCCAGCCAGCCAGACGC
AGACGCGCCGAGACAGAACTTAATGGGCCCGCTAACAGCGCGATTTGCTGGTGACCCAATGCGACCAGAT
GCTCCACGCCCAGTCGCGTACCGTCTTCATGGGAGAAAATAATACTGTTGATGGGTGTCTGGTCAGAGAC
ATCAAGAAATAACGCCGGAACATTAGTGCAGGCAGCTTCCACAGCAATGGCATCCTGGTCATCCAGCGGA
TAGTTAATGATCAGCCCACTGACGCGTTGCGCGAGAAGATTGTGCACCGCCGCTTTACAGGCTTCGACGC
CGCTTCGTTCTACCATCGACACCACCACGCTGGCACCCAGTTGATCGGCGCGAGATTTAATCGCCGCGAC
AATTTGCGACGGCGCGTGCAGGGCCAGACTGGAGGTGGCAACGCCAATCAGCAACGACTGTTTGCCCGCC
AGTTGTTGTGCCACGCGGTTGGGAATGTAATTCAGCTCCGCCATCGCCGCTTCCACTTTTTCCCGCGTTT
TCGCAGAAACGTGGCTGGCCTGGTTCACCACGCGGGAAACGGTCTGATAAGAGACACCGGCATACTCTGC
GACATCGTATAACGTTACTGGTTTCACATTCACCACCCTGAATTGACTCTCTTCCGGGCGCTATCATGCC
ATACCGCGAAAGGTTTTGCGCCATTCGATGGTGTCCGGGATCTCGACGCTCTCCCTTATGCGACTCCTGC
ATTAGGAAGCAGCCCAGTAGTAGGTTGAGGCCGTTGAGCACCGCCGCCGCAAGGAATGGTGCATGCCGGC
ATGCCGCCCTTTCGTCTTCAAGAATTAATTCCCAATTCCCCAGGCATCAAATAAAACGAAAGGCTCAGTC
GAAAGACTGGGCCTTTCGTTTTATCTGTTGTTTGTCGGTGAACGCTCTCCTGAGTAGGACAAATCCGCCG
GGAGCGGATTTGAACGTTGCGAAGCAACGGCCCGGAGGGTGGCGGGCAGGACGCCCGCCATAAACTGCCA
GGAATTAATTCCCCAGGCATCAAATAAAACGAAAGGCTCAGTCGAAAGACTGGGCCTTTCGTTTTATCTG
TTGTTTGTCGGTGAACGCTCTCCTGAGTAGGACAAATCCGCCGGGAGCGGATTTGAACGTTGCGAAGCAA
CGGCCCGGAGGGTGGCGGGCAGGACGCCCGCCATAAACTGCCAGGAATTAATTCCCCAGGCATCAAATAA
AACGAAAGGCTCAGTCGAAAGACTGGGCCTTTCGTTTTATCTGTTGTTTGTCGGTGAACGCTCTCCTGAG
TAGGACAAATCCGCCGGGAGCGGATTTGAACGTTGCGAAGCAACGGCCCGGAGGGTGGCGGGCAGGACGC
CCGCCATAAACTGCCAGGAATTAATTCCCCAGGCATCAAATAAAACGAAAGGCTCAGTCGAAAGACTGGG
CCTTTCGTTTTATCTGTTGTTTGTCGGTGAACGCTCTCCTGAGTAGGACAAATCCGCCGGGAGCGGATTT
GAACGTTGCGAAGCAACGGCCCGGAGGGTGGCGGGCAGGACGCCCGCCATAAACTGCCAGGAATTAATTC
CCCAGGCATCAAATAAAACGAAAGGCTCAGTCGAAAGACTGGGCCTTTCGTTTTATCTGTTGTTTGTCGG
TGAACGCTCTCCTGAGTAGGACAAATCCGCCGGGAGCGGATTTGAACGTTGCGAAGCAACGGCCCGGAGG
GTGGCGGGCAGGACGCCCGCCATAAACTGCCAGGAATTGGGGATCGGAATTAATTCCCGGTTTAAACCGG
GGATCTCGATCCCGCGAAATTAATACGACTCACTATAGGGGAATTGTGAGCGGATAACAATTCCCCTCTA
GAAATAATTTTGTTTAACTTTAAGAAGGAGATATACAT
